>Addgene plasmid #161015 | UtB2N7 | addgene full sequence | sequence record 319139 | Addgene NGS Result
GTCAAGTCCTGGTCGTCGGTGCTGACGCGGGCATAGCCCAGCAGGCCAGCGGCGGCGCTCTTGTTCATGG
CGTAATGTCTCCGGTTCTAGTCGCAAGTATTCTACTTTATGCGACTAAAACACGCGACAAGAAAACGCCA
GGAAAAGGGCAGGGCGGCAGCCTGTCGCGTAACTTAGGACTTGTGCGACATGTCGTTTTCAGAAGACGGC
TGCACTGAACGTCAGAAGCCGACTGCACTATAGCAGCGGAGGGGTTGGATCAAAGTACTTTGATCCCGAG
GGGAACCCTGTGGTTGGCATGCACATACAAATGGACGAACGGATAAACCTTTTCACGCCCTTTTAAATAT
CCGATTATTCTAATAAACGCTCTTTTCTCTTAGGTTTACCCGCCAATATATCCTGTCAAACACTGATAGT
TTAAACTGAAGGCGGGAAACGACAATCTGATCCAAGCTCAAGCTGCTCTAGCATTCGCCATTCAGGCTGC
GCAACTGTTGGGAAGGGCGATCGGTGCGGGCCTCTTCGCTATTACGCCAGCTGGCGAAAGGGGGATGTGC
TGCAAGGCGATTAAGTTGGGTAACGCCAGGGTTTTCCCAGTCACGACGTTGTAAAACGACGGCCAGTGCC
AAGCTTGCATGCCTGCAGGTCGACTCTAGAGGATCCAGGATGATTTCTGGTTTAAACAAGCTTCGGCTGG
ATCTTATGACGACCGTTAGAAATTGTGGTTGTCGACGAGTCAGTAATAAACGGCGTCAAAGTGGTTGCAG
CCGGCACACACGAGTCGTGTTTATCAACTCAAAGCACAAATACTTTTCCTCAACCTAAAAATAAGGCAAT
TAGCCAAAAACAACTTTGCGTGTAAACAACGCTCAATACACGTGTCATTTTATTATTAGCTATTGCTTCA
CCGCCTTAGCTTTCTCGTGACCTAGTCGTCCTCGTCTTTTCTTCTTCTTCTTCTATAAAACAATACCCAA
AGAGCTCTTCTTCTTCACAATTCAGATTTCAATTTCTCAAAATCTTAAAAACTTTCTCTCAATTCTCTCT
ACCGTGATCAAGGTAAATTTCTGTGTTCCTTATTCTCTCAAAATCTTCGATTTTGTTTTCGTTCGATCCC
AATTTCGTATATGTTCTTTGGTTTAGATTCTGTTAATCTTAGATCGAAGACGATTTTCTGGGTTTGATCG
TTAGATATCATCTTAATTCTCGATTAGGGTTTCATAGATATCATCCGATTTGTTCAAATAATTTGAGTTT
TGTCGAATAATTACTCTTCGATTTGTGATTTCTATCTAGATCTGGTGTTAGTTTCTAGTTTGTGCGATCG
AATTTGTCGATTAATCTGAGTTTTTCTGATTAACAGGTTAACATGGTGTCTAAGGGCGAAGAGCTGATTA
AGGAGAACATGCACATGAAGCTGTACATGGAGGGCACCGTGGACAACCATCACTTCAAGTGCACATCCGA
GGGCGAAGGCAAGCCCTACGAGGGCACCCAGACCATGAGAATCAAGGTGGTCGAGGGCGGCCCTCTCCCC
TTCGCCTTCGACATCCTGGCTACTAGCTTCCTCTACGGCAGCAAGACCTTCATCAACCACACCCAGGGCA
TCCCCGACTTCTTCAAGCAGTCCTTCCCTGAGGGCTTCACATGGGAGAGAGTCACCACATACGAAGACGG
GGGCGTGCTGACCGCTACCCAGGACACCAGCCTCCAGGACGGCTGCCTCATCTACAACGTCAAGATCAGA
GGGGTGAACTTCACATCCAACGGCCCTGTGATGCAGAAGAAAACACTCGGCTGGGAGGCCTTCACCGAGA
CGCTGTACCCCGCTGACGGCGGCCTGGAAGGCAGAAACGACATGGCCCTGAAGCTCGTGGGCGGGAGCCA
TCTGATCGCAAACGCCAAGACCACATATAGATCCAAGAAACCCGCTAAGAACCTCAAGATGCCTGGCGTC
TACTATGTGGACTACAGACTGGAAAGAATCAAGGAGGCCAACAACGAGACCTACGTCGAGCAGCACGAGG
TGGCAGTGGCCAGATACTGCGACCTCCCTAGCAAACTGGGGCACAAGCTTAATGTTAACATTGCTGCAGC
GGCCGAATTCAAGCGTGAAGAGCAAGCAAGGAAAGCTAAGGTGAACAATGAGAAAAAGACGGAAATAGTG
AAACCAGAGAGTTGTAGCAATGAAGGAGATGTCAAGGATCTGAAAAGAAAGGACTCTGAGGATGGAAACG
AGGGTGAGGAAGAAGAAGCTTCTTCGAAACCGAAAAAGCCAAAAGTTGCTCTTTCTCATCTTCAGGACAT
TGACGACACAGAAGCTGATCAAGAAGAAGAGTAAAACGCTTTTTGTGATCTGATGATAAGTGGTTGGTTC
GTGTCTCATGCACTTGGGAGGTGATCTATTTCACCTGGTGTAGTTTGTGTTTCCGTCAGTTGGAAAAACT
TATCCCTATCGATTTCGTTTTCATTTTCTGCTTTTCTTTTATGTACCTTCGTTTGGGCTTGTAACGGGCC
TTTGTATTTCAACTCTCAATAATAATCCAAGTGCATGTTAAACAATTTGTCATCTGTTTCGGCTTTGATA
TACTACTGGTGAAGATGGGCCGTACTACTGCATCACAACGAAAAATAATAATAAGATGAAAAACTTGAAG
TGGAAAAAAAAAAAAACTTGAATGTTCACTACTACTCATTGACCATAATGTTTAACATACATAGCTCAAT
AGTATTTTTGTGAATATGGCAACACAAACAGTCCAAAACAATTGTCTCTTACTATACCAAACCAAGGGCG
CCGCTTGTTTGCCACTCTTTGTGTGCAATAGTGTGATTACCACATCTCCACATTCAATATATTCCCTGAA
TTATCTGACGATTTTGATGGCTCACTGTTTTCCCAAGTCTGGTACCCCACCTACATGGGGATCCTAACTC
GAGCTGCAGGCTTCGGTACCGAGCTCGAATTCGTAATCATGTCATAGCTGTTTCCTGTGTGAAATTGTTA
TCCGCTCACAATTCCACACAACATACGAGCCGGAAGCATAAAGTGTAAAGCCTGGGGTGCCTAATGAGTG
AGCTAACTCACATTAATTGCGTTGCGCTCACTGCCCGCTTTCCAGTCGGGAAACCTGTCGTGCCAGCTGC
ATTAATGAATCGGCCAACGCGCGGGGAGAGGCGGTTTGCGTATTGGCTAGAGCAGCTTGCCAACATGGTG
GAGCACGACACTCTCGTCTACTCCAAGAATATCAAAGATACAGTCTCAGAAGACCAAAGGGCTATTGAGA
CTTTTCAACAAAGGGTAATATCGGGAAACCTCCTCGGATTCCATTGCCCAGCTATCTGTCACTTCATCAA
AAGGACAGTAGAAAAGGAAGGTGGCACCTACAAATGCCATCATTGCGATAAAGGAAAGGCTATCGTTCAA
GATGCCTCTGCCGACAGTGGTCCCAAAGATGGACCCCCACCCACGAGGAGCATCGTGGAAAAAGAAGACG
TTCCAACCACGTCTTCAAAGCAAGTGGATTGATGTGAACATGGTGGAGCACGACACTCTCGTCTACTCCA
AGAATATCAAAGATACAGTCTCAGAAGACCAAAGGGCTATTGAGACTTTTCAACAAAGGGTAATATCGGG
AAACCTCCTCGGATTCCATTGCCCAGCTATCTGTCACTTCATCAAAAGGACAGTAGAAAAGGAAGGTGGC
ACCTACAAATGCCATCATTGCGATAAAGGAAAGGCTATCGTTCAAGATGCCTCTGCCGACAGTGGTCCCA
AAGATGGACCCCCACCCACGAGGAGCATCGTGGAAAAAGAAGACGTTCCAACCACGTCTTCAAAGCAAGT
GGATTGATGTGATATCTCCACTGACGTAAGGGATGACGCACAATCCCACTATCCTTCGCAAGACCCTTCC
TCTATATAAGGAAGTTCATTTCATTTGGAGAGGACACGCTGAAATCACCAGTCTCTCTCTACAAATCTAT
CTCTCTCGAGCTTTCGCAGATCCGGGGGGCAATGAGATATGAAAAAGCCTGAACTCACCGCGACGTCTGT
CGAGAAGTTTCTGATCGAAAAGTTCGACAGCGTCTCCGACCTGATGCAGCTCTCGGAGGGCGAAGAATCT
CGTGCTTTCAGCTTCGATGTAGGAGGGCGTGGATATGTCCTGCGGGTAAATAGCTGCGCCGATGGTTTCT
ACAAAGATCGTTATGTTTATCGGCACTTTGCATCGGCCGCGCTCCCGATTCCGGAAGTGCTTGACATTGG
GGAGTTTAGCGAGAGCCTGACCTATTGCATCTCCCGCCGTTCACAGGGTGTCACGTTGCAAGACCTGCCT
GAAACCGAACTGCCCGCTGTTCTACAACCGGTCGCGGAGGCTATGGATGCGATCGCTGCGGCCGATCTTA
GCCAGACGAGCGGGTTCGGCCCATTCGGACCGCAAGGAATCGGTCAATACACTACATGGCGTGATTTCAT
ATGCGCGATTGCTGATCCCCATGTGTATCACTGGCAAACTGTGATGGACGACACCGTCAGTGCGTCCGTC
GCGCAGGCTCTCGATGAGCTGATGCTTTGGGCCGAGGACTGCCCCGAAGTCCGGCACCTCGTGCACGCGG
ATTTCGGCTCCAACAATGTCCTGACGGACAATGGCCGCATAACAGCGGTCATTGACTGGAGCGAGGCGAT
GTTCGGGGATTCCCAATACGAGGTCGCCAACATCTTCTTCTGGAGGCCGTGGTTGGCTTGTATGGAGCAG
CAGACGCGCTACTTCGAGCGGAGGCATCCGGAGCTTGCAGGATCGCCACGACTCCGGGCGTATATGCTCC
GCATTGGTCTTGACCAACTCTATCAGAGCTTGGTTGACGGCAATTTCGATGATGCAGCTTGGGCGCAGGG
TCGATGCGACGCAATCGTCCGATCCGGAGCCGGGACTGTCGGGCGTACACAAATCGCCCGCAGAAGCGCG
GCCGTCTGGACCGATGGCTGTGTAGAAGTACTCGCCGATAGTGGAAACCGACGCCCCAGCACTCGTCCGA
GGGCAAAGAAATAGAGTAGATGCCGACCGGGATCTGTCGATCGACAAGCTCGAGTTTCTCCATAATAATG
TGTGAGTAGTTCCCAGATAAGGGAATTAGGGTTCCTATAGGGTTTCGCTCATGTGTTGAGCATATAAGAA
ACCCTTAGTATGTATTTGTATTTGTAAAATACTTCTATCAATAAAATTTCTAATTCCTAAAACCAAAATC
CAGTACTAAAATCCAGATCCCCCGAATTAATTCGGCGTTAATTCAGTACATTAAAAACGTCCGCAATGTG
TTATTAAGTTGTCTAAGCGTCAATTTGTTTACACCACAATATATCCTGCCACCAGCCAGCCAACAGCTCC
CCGACCGGCAGCTCGGCACAAAATCACCACTCGATACAGGCAGCCCATCAGTCCGGGACGGCGTCAGCGG
GAGAGCCGTTGTAAGGCGGCAGACTTTGCTCATGTTACCGATGCTATTCGGAAGAACGGCAACTAAGCTG
CCGGGTTTGAAACACGGATGATCTCGCGGAGGGTAGCATGTTGATTGTAACGATGACAGAGCGTTGCTGC
CTGTGATCACCGCGGTTTCAAAATCGGCTCCGTCGATACTATGTTATACGCCAACTTTGAAAACAACTTT
GAAAAAGCTGTTTTCTGGTATTTAAGGTTTTAGAATGCAAGGAACAGTGAATTGGAGTTCGTCTTGTTAT
AATTAGCTTCTTGGGGTATCTTTAAATACTGTAGAAAAGAGGAAGGAAATAATAAATGGCTAAAATGAGA
ATATCACCGGAATTGAAAAAACTGATCGAAAAATACCGCTGCGTAAAAGATACGGAAGGAATGTCTCCTG
CTAAGGTATATAAGCTGGTGGGAGAAAATGAAAACCTATATTTAAAAATGACGGACAGCCGGTATAAAGG
GACCACCTATGATGTGGAACGGGAAAAGGACATGATGCTATGGCTGGAAGGAAAGCTGCCTGTTCCAAAG
GTCCTGCACTTTGAACGGCATGATGGCTGGAGCAATCTGCTCATGAGTGAGGCCGATGGCGTCCTTTGCT
CGGAAGAGTATGAAGATGAACAAAGCCCTGAAAAGATTATCGAGCTGTATGCGGAGTGCATCAGGCTCTT
TCACTCCATCGACATATCGGATTGTCCCTATACGAATAGCTTAGACAGCCGCTTAGCCGAATTGGATTAC
TTACTGAATAACGATCTGGCCGATGTGGATTGCGAAAACTGGGAAGAAGACACTCCATTTAAAGATCCGC
GCGAGCTGTATGATTTTTTAAAGACGGAAAAGCCCGAAGAGGAACTTGTCTTTTCCCACGGCGACCTGGG
AGACAGCAACATCTTTGTGAAAGATGGCAAAGTAAGTGGCTTTATTGATCTTGGGAGAAGCGGCAGGGCG
GACAAGTGGTATGACATTGCCTTCTGCGTCCGGTCGATCAGGGAGGATATCGGGGAAGAACAGTATGTCG
AGCTATTTTTTGACTTACTGGGGATCAAGCCTGATTGGGAGAAAATAAAATATTATATTTTACTGGATGA
ATTGTTTTAGTACCTAGAATGCATGACCAAAATCCCTTAACGTGAGTTTTCGTTCCACTGAGCGTCAGAC
CCCGTAGAAAAGATCAAAGGATCTTCTTGAGATCCTTTTTTTCTGCGCGTAATCTGCTGCTTGCAAACAA
AAAAACCACCGCTACCAGCGGTGGTTTGTTTGCCGGATCAAGAGCTACCAACTCTTTTTCCGAAGGTAAC
TGGCTTCAGCAGAGCGCAGATACCAAATACTGTCCTTCTAGTGTAGCCGTAGTTAGGCCACCACTTCAAG
AACTCTGTAGCACCGCCTACATACCTCGCTCTGCTAATCCTGTTACCAGTGGCTGCTGCCAGTGGCGATA
AGTCGTGTCTTACCGGGTTGGACTCAAGACGATAGTTACCGGATAAGGCGCAGCGGTCGGGCTGAACGGG
GGGTTCGTGCACACAGCCCAGCTTGGAGCGAACGACCTACACCGAACTGAGATACCTACAGCGTGAGCTA
TGAGAAAGCGCCACGCTTCCCGAAGGGAGAAAGGCGGACAGGTATCCGGTAAGCGGCAGGGTCGGAACAG
GAGAGCGCACGAGGGAGCTTCCAGGGGGAAACGCCTGGTATCTTTATAGTCCTGTCGGGTTTCGCCACCT
CTGACTTGAGCGTCGATTTTTGTGATGCTCGTCAGGGGGGCGGAGCCTATGGAAAAACGCCAGCAACGCG
GCCTTTTTACGGTTCCTGGCCTTTTGCTGGCCTTTTGCTCACATGTTCTTTCCTGCGTTATCCCCTGATT
CTGTGGATAACCGTATTACCGCCTTTGAGTGAGCTGATACCGCTCGCCGCAGCCGAACGACCGAGCGCAG
CGAGTCAGTGAGCGAGGAAGCGGAAGAGCGCCTGATGCGGTATTTTCTCCTTACGCATCTGTGCGGTATT
TCACACCGCATATGGTGCACTCTCAGTACAATCTGCTCTGATGCCGCATAGTTAAGCCAGTATACACTCC
GCTATCGCTACGTGACTGGGTCATGGCTGCGCCCCGACACCCGCCAACACCCGCTGACGCGCCCTGACGG
GCTTGTCTGCTCCCGGCATCCGCTTACAGACAAGCTGTGACCGTCTCCGGGAGCTGCATGTGTCAGAGGT
TTTCACCGTCATCACCGAAACGCGCGAGGCAGGGTGCCTTGATGTGGGCGCCGGCGGTCGAGTGGCGACG
GCGCGGCTTGTCCGCGCCCTGGTAGATTGCCTGGCCGTAGGCCAGCCATTTTTGAGCGGCCAGCGGCCGC
GATAGGCCGACGCGAAGCGGCGGGGCGTAGGGAGCGCAGCGACCGAAGGGTAGGCGCTTTTTGCAGCTCT
TCGGCTGTGCGCTGGCCAGACAGTTATGCACAGGCCAGGCGGGTTTTAAGAGTTTTAATAAGTTTTAAAG
AGTTTTAGGCGGAAAAATCGCCTTTTTTCTCTTTTATATCAGTCACTTACATGTGTGACCGGTTCCCAAT
GTACGGCTTTGGGTTCCCAATGTACGGGTTCCGGTTCCCAATGTACGGCTTTGGGTTCCCAATGTACGTG
CTATCCACAGGAAAGAGACCTTTTCGACCTTTTTCCCCTGCTAGGGCAATTTGCCCTAGCATCTGCTCCG
TACATTAGGAACCGGCGGATGCTTCGCCCTCGATCAGGTTGCGGTAGCGCATGACTAGGATCGGGCCAGC
CTGCCCCGCCTCCTCCTTCAAATCGTACTCCGGCAGGTCATTTGACCCGATCAGCTTGCGCACGGTGAAA
CAGAACTTCTTGAACTCTCCGGCGCTGCCACTGCGTTCGTAGATCGTCTTGAACAACCATCTGGCTTCTG
CCTTGCCTGCGGCGCGGCGTGCCAGGCGGTAGAGAAAACGGCCGATGCCGGGATCGATCAAAAAGTAATC
GGGGTGAACCGTCAGCACGTCCGGGTTCTTGCCTTCTGTGATCTCGCGGTACATCCAATCAGCTAGCTCG
ATCTCGATGTACTCCGGCCGCCCGGTTTCGCTCTTTACGATCTTGTAGCGGCTAATCAAGGCTTCACCCT
CGGATACCGTCACCAGGCGGCCGTTCTTGGCCTTCTTCGTACGCTGCATGGCAACGTGCGTGGTGTTTAA
CCGAATGCAGGTTTCTACCAGGTCGTCTTTCTGCTTTCCGCCATCGGCTCGCCGGCAGAACTTGAGTACG
TCCGCAACGTGTGGACGGAACACGCGGCCGGGCTTGTCTCCCTTCCCTTCCCGGTATCGGTTCATGGATT
CGGTTAGATGGGAAACCGCCATCAGTACCAGGTCGTAATCCCACACACTGGCCATGCCGGCCGGCCCTGC
GGAAACCTCTACGTGCCCGTCTGGAAGCTCGTAGCGGATCACCTCGCCAGCTCGTCGGTCACGCTTCGAC
AGACGGAAAACGGCCACGTCCATGATGCTGCGACTATCGCGGGTGCCCACGTCATAGAGCATCGGAACGA
AAAAATCTGGTTGCTCGTCGCCCTTGGGCGGCTTCCTAATCGACGGCGCACCGGCTGCCGGCGGTTGCCG
GGATTCTTTGCGGATTCGATCAGCGGCCGCTTGCCACGATTCACCGGGGCGTGCTTCTGCCTCGATGCGT
TGCCGCTGGGCGGCCTGCGCGGCCTTCAACTTCTCCACCAGGTCATCACCCAGCGCCGCGCCGATTTGTA
CCGGGCCGGATGGTTTGCGACCGCTCACGCCGATTCCTCGGGCTTGGGGGTTCCAGTGCCATTGCAGGGC
CGGCAGGCAACCCAGCCGCTTACGCCTGGCCAACCGCCCGTTCCTCCACACATGGGGCATTCCACGGCGT
CGGTGCCTGGTTGTTCTTGATTTTCCATGCCGCCTCCTTTAGCCGCTAAAATTCATCTACTCATTTATTC
ATTTGCTCATTTACTCTGGTAGCTGCGCGATGTATTCAGATAGCAGCTCGGTAATGGTCTTGCCTTGGCG
TACCGCGTACATCTTCAGCTTGGTGTGATCCTCCGCCGGCAACTGAAAGTTGACCCGCTTCATGGCTGGC
GTGTCTGCCAGGCTGGCCAACGTTGCAGCCTTGCTGCTGCGTGCGCTCGGACGGCCGGCACTTAGCGTGT
TTGTGCTTTTGCTCATTTTCTCTTTACCTCATTAACTCAAATGAGTTTTGATTTAATTTCAGCGGCCAGC
GCCTGGACCTCGCGGGCAGCGTCGCCCTCGGGTTCTGATTCAAGAACGGTTGTGCCGGCGGCGGCAGTGC
CTGGGTAGCTCACGCGCTGCGTGATACGGGACTCAAGAATGGGCAGCTCGTACCCGGCCAGCGCCTCGGC
AACCTCACCGCCGATGCGCGTGCCTTTGATCGCCCGCGACACGACAAAGGCCGCTTGTAGCCTTCCATCC
GTGACCTCAATGCGCTGCTTAACCAGCTCCACCAGGTCGGCGGTGGCCCATATGTCGTAAGGGCTTGGCT
GCACCGGAATCAGCACGAAGTCGGCTGCCTTGATCGCGGACACAGCCAAGTCCGCCGCCTGGGGCGCTCC
GTCGATCACTACGAAGTCGCGCCGGCCGATGGCCTTCACGTCGCGGTCAATCGTCGGGCGGTCGATGCCG
ACAACGGTTAGCGGTTGATCTTCCCGCACGGCCGCCCAATCGCGGGCACTGCCCTGGGGATCGGAATCGA
CTAACAGAACATCGGCCCCGGCGAGTTGCAGGGCGCGGGCTAGATGGGTTGCGATGGTCGTCTTGCCTGA
CCCGCCTTTCTGGTTAAGTACAGCGATAACCTTCATGCGTTCCCCTTGCGTATTTGTTTATTTACTCATC
GCATCATATACGCAGCGACCGCATGACGCAAGCTGTTTTACTCAAATACACATCACCTTTTTAGACGGCG
GCGCTCGGTTTCTTCAGCGGCCAAGCTGGCCGGCCAGGCCGCCAGCTTGGCATCAGACAAACCGGCCAGG
ATTTCATGCAGCCGCACGGTTGAGACGTGCGCGGGCGGCTCGAACACGTACCCGGCCGCGATCATCTCCG
CCTCGATCTCTTCGGTAATGAAAAACGGTTCGTCCTGGCCGTCCTGGTGCGGTTTCATGCTTGTTCCTCT
TGGCGTTCATTCTCGGCGGCCGCCAGGGCGTCGGCCTCGGTCAATGCGTCCTCACGGAAGGCACCGCGCC
GCCTGGCCTCGGTGGGCGTCACTTCCTCGCTGCGCTCAAGTGCGCGGTACAGGGTCGAGCGATGCACGCC
AAGCAGTGCAGCCGCCTCTTTCACGGTGCGGCCTTCCTGGTCGATCAGCTCGCGGGCGTGCGCGATCTGT
GCCGGGGTGAGGGTAGGGCGGGGGCCAAACTTCACGCCTCGGGCCTTGGCGGCCTCGCGCCCGCTCCGGG
TGCGGTCGATGATTAGGGAACGCTCGAACTCGGCAATGCCGGCGAACACGGTCAACACCATGCGGCCGGC
CGGCGTGGTGGTGTCGGCCCACGGCTCTGCCAGGCTACGCAGGCCCGCGCCGGCCTCCTGGATGCGCTCG
GCAATGTCCAGTAGGTCGCGGGTGCTGCGGGCCAGGCGGTCTAGCCTGGTCACTGTCACAACGTCGCCAG
GGCGTAGGTGGTCAAGCATCCTGGCCAGCTCCGGGCGGTCGCGCCTGGTGCCGGTGATCTTCTCGGAAAA
CAGCTTGGTGCAGCCGGCCGCGTGCAGTTCGGCCCGTTGGTTG
Features (pLannotate 1.2.2; 21 found; start..end, strand, type, name):
    384..408     -  misc_feature   RB T-DNA repeat: right border repeat from nopaline C58 T-DNA
    474..628     -  CDS            lacZα (fragment): LacZα fragment of β-galactosidase; lacZ fragment
    631..666     -  misc_feature   MCS (fragment): pUC18/19 multiple cloning site
   1373..2083    +  CDS            mTagBFP2: mTagBFP2 is a basic (constitutively fluorescent) blue fluorescent protein published in 2011, derived from Entacmaea quadricolor. It is reported to be a very rapidly-maturing monomer with very low acid sensitivity.
   2955..2972    -  misc_feature   MCS (fragment): pUC18/19 multiple cloning site
   3003..3025    -  protein_bind   lac operator (fragment): The lac repressor binds to the lac operator to inhibit transcription in E. coli. This inhibition can be relieved by adding lactose or isopropyl-β-D-thiogalactopyranoside (IPTG). lac repressor encoded by lacI
   3029..3059    -  promoter       lac promoter: promoter for the E. coli lac operon
   3074..3095    -  protein_bind   CAP binding site: CAP binding activates transcription in the presence of cAMP. E. coli catabolite activator protein
   3108..3196    -  CDS            lacI (fragment): lac repressor; lacI; The lac repressor binds to the lac operator to inhibit transcription in E. coli. This inhibition can be relieved by adding lactose or isopropyl-β-D-thiogalactopyranoside (IPTG).
   3286..3962    +  promoter       CaMV 35S promoter (enhanced): cauliflower mosaic virus 35S promoter with a duplicated enhancer region
   4029..5054    +  CDS            HygR: hygromycin B phosphotransferase confers resistance to hygromycin
   5095..5269    +  polyA_signal   CaMV poly(A) signal: cauliflower mosaic virus polyadenylation signal
   5347..5371    -  misc_feature   LB T-DNA repeat: left border repeat from nopaline C58 T-DNA
   5796..6590    +  CDS            KanR: aminoglycoside phosphotransferase; aphA-3; confers resistance to kanamycin
   6677..7265    +  rep_origin     ori: high-copy-number ColE1/pMB1/pBR322/pUC origin of replication
   7451..7591    -  misc_feature   bom: basis of mobility region from pBR322
   7693..7732    -  CDS            rop (fragment): Rop protein, which maintains plasmids at low copy number; rop
   7935..8129    -  rep_origin     pVS1 oriV: origin of replication for the Pseudomonas plasmid pVS1 (Heeb et al., 2000)
   8195..9268    -  CDS            pVS1 RepA: replication protein from the Pseudomonas plasmid pVS1 (Heeb et al., 2000)
   9697..10326   -  CDS            pVS1 StaA: stability protein from the Pseudomonas plasmid pVS1 (Heeb et al., 2000)
  10886..44      -  CDS            Y4CG_SINFN (fragment) (across the origin): Protein inferred from homology: Swiss-Prot protein existence level 3. From Sinorhizobium fredii (strain NBRC 101917 / NGR234).
