[The description below was written by a language model from this plasmid's Addgene catalogue record and pLannotate feature annotations shown in this document.]
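Description:
UtB2N7 is a plant binary expression vector built on the pCambia1300 backbone and designed for Agrobacterium-mediated T-DNA delivery of a nuclear-localized blue fluorescent protein. In E. coli it replicates from a high-copy ColE1/pBR322-type origin (with the bom mobilization region) and is selected with kanamycin through an aphA-3-type KanR gene. The pVS1 oriV, RepA and StaA functions support replication and stable maintenance in Agrobacterium.

Between the nopaline-type right and left T-DNA border repeats lie two plant cassettes. Near the right border, inserted by Gibson assembly into the remnants of the pUC18/19 multiple cloning site and lacZα region, is the mTagBFP2 coding sequence, a rapidly maturing monomeric blue fluorescent protein derived from Entacmaea quadricolor. The catalogue describes the product as ubiquitously expressed and nuclear localized, but the feature table does not annotate the promoter, the nuclear localization element or the terminator. Unannotated stretches of several hundred bases flank the reporter on both sides and presumably carry these parts, and the listing of A. thaliana as the insert species may refer to them. Their identity is not stated in the record. Toward the left border, an enhanced CaMV 35S promoter drives the hygromycin B phosphotransferase gene, followed by the CaMV polyadenylation signal, allowing hygromycin selection of transformed plant tissue.

The construct serves as a constitutive nuclear marker in plants. It was deposited in connection with work on quantitative live imaging of RNA polymerase II transcriptional activity at single-cell resolution, where a blue nuclear label would plausibly help in identifying and segmenting nuclei alongside other fluorescent reporters.
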