Addgene plasmid #161015: UtB2N7
Purpose: ubiquitously expressed nuclear localized tagBFP2
Depositing lab: Krishna Niyogi. Depositing organization: University of California, Berkeley. Publication: Quantitative imaging of RNA polymerase II activity in plants reveals the single-cell basis of tissue-wide transcriptional dynamics. Alamos S, Reimer A, Niyogi KK, Garcia HG. Nat Plants. 2021 Aug;7(8):1037-1049. doi: 10.1038/s41477-021-00976-0. Epub 2021 Aug 9. PubMed 34373604.
Backbone
  Vector backbone: pCambia1300
  Vector type: Plant Expression
Growth in bacteria
  Bacterial resistance: Kanamycin, 50 μg/mL
  Growth temperature: 37°C
  Growth strain: DH5alpha
  Copy number: High Copy
Gene/Insert
  Gene/Insert name: tagBFP2
  Species: A. thaliana (mustard weed)
  Cloning method: Gibson Cloning
Terms and licenses: Academic/Nonprofit Terms; Industry Terms: Not Available to Industry
Depositor comments: Please visit https://www.biorxiv.org/content/10.1101/2020.08.30.274621v1 for bioRxiv preprint.
How to cite: UtB2N7 was a gift from Krishna Niyogi (Addgene plasmid # 161015 ; http://n2t.net/addgene:161015 ; RRID:Addgene_161015)
